>Addgene plasmid #72323 | pET28a SnoopTag-MBP | addgene full sequence | sequence record 137256 | Addgene assembled sequence
ATCCGGATATAGTTCCTCCTTTCAGCAAAAAACCCCTCAAGACCCGTTTAGAGGCCCCAAGGGGTTATGC
TAGTTATTGCTCAGCGGTGGCAGCAGCCAACTCAGCTTCCTTTCGGGCTTTGTTAGCAGCCGGATCTCAG
TGGTGGTGGTGGTGGTGCTCGAGTGCGGCCGCAAGCTTTTACGAGCTCGAATTAGTCTGCGCGTCTTTCA
GGGCTTCATCGACAGTCTGACGACCGCTGGCGGCGTTGATCACCGCAGTACGCACGGCATACCAGAAAGC
GGACATCTGCGGGATGTTCGGCATGATTTCACCTTTCTGGGCGTTTTCCATAGTGGCGGCAATACGTGGA
TCTTTCGCCAACTCTTCCTCGTAAGACTTCAGCGCTACGGCACCCAGCGGTTTGTCTTTATTAACCGCTT
CCAGACCTTCATCAGTCAGCAGATAGTTTTCGAGGAACTCTTTTGCCAGCTCTTTGTTCGGACTGGCGGC
GTTAATACCTGCGCTCAGCACGCCAACGAACGGTTTGGATGGTTGACCCTTGAAGGTCGGCAGTACCGTT
ACACCATAATTCACTTTGCTGGTGTCGATGTTGGACCATGCCCACGGGCCGTTGATGGTCATCGCTGTTT
CGCCTTTATTAAAGGCAGCTTCTGCGATGGAGTAATCGGTGTCTGCATTCATGTGTTTGTTTTTAATCAG
GTCAACCAGGAAGGTCAGACCCGCTTTCGCGCCAGCGTTATCCACGCCCACGTCTTTAATGTCGTACTTG
CCGTTTTCATACTTGAACGCATAACCCCCGTCAGCAGCAATCAGCGGCCAGGTGAAGTACGGTTCTTGCA
GGTTGAACATCAGCGCGCTCTTACCTTTCGCTTTCAGTTCTTTATCCAGCGCCGGGATCTCTTCCCAGGT
TTTTGGCGGGTTCGGCAGCAGATCTTTGTTATAAATCAGCGATAACGCTTCAACAGCGATCGGGTAAGCA
ATCAGCTTGCCGTTGTAACGTACGGCATCCCAGGTAAACGGATACAGCTTGTCCTGGAACGCTTTGTCCG
GGGTGATTTCAGCCAACAGGCCAGATTGAGCGTAGCCACCAAAGCGGTCGTGTGCCCAGAAGATAATGTC
AGGGCCATCGCCAGTTGCCGCAACCTGTGGGAATTTCTCTTCCAGTTTATCCGGATGCTCAACGGTGACT
TTAATTCCGGTATCTTTCTCGAATTTCTTACCGACTTCAGCGAGACCGTTATAGCCTTTATCGCCGTTAA
TCCAGATTACCAGTTTACCTTCTTCGATTTTACCACTTTCACCACTACCTTTGTTCACTTTAATAAATTC
AATATCGCCCAGTTTTCCCATATGGCTGCCGCGCGGCACCAGGCCGCTGCTGTGATGATGATGATGATGG
CTGCTGCCCATGGTATATCTCCTTCTTAAAGTTAAACAAAATTATTTCTAGAGGGGAATTGTTATCCGCT
CACAATTCCCCTATAGTGAGTCGTATTAATTTCGCGGGATCGAGATCTCGATCCTCTACGCCGGACGCAT
CGTGGCCGGCATCACCGGCGCCACAGGTGCGGTTGCTGGCGCCTATATCGCCGACATCACCGATGGGGAA
GATCGGGCTCGCCACTTCGGGCTCATGAGCGCTTGTTTCGGCGTGGGTATGGTGGCAGGCCCCGTGGCCG
GGGGACTGTTGGGCGCCATCTCCTTGCATGCACCATTCCTTGCGGCGGCGGTGCTCAACGGCCTCAACCT
ACTACTGGGCTGCTTCCTAATGCAGGAGTCGCATAAGGGAGAGCGTCGAGATCCCGGACACCATCGAATG
GCGCAAAACCTTTCGCGGTATGGCATGATAGCGCCCGGAAGAGAGTCAATTCAGGGTGGTGAATGTGAAA
CCAGTAACGTTATACGATGTCGCAGAGTATGCCGGTGTCTCTTATCAGACCGTTTCCCGCGTGGTGAACC
AGGCCAGCCACGTTTCTGCGAAAACGCGGGAAAAAGTGGAAGCGGCGATGGCGGAGCTGAATTACATTCC
CAACCGCGTGGCACAACAACTGGCGGGCAAACAGTCGTTGCTGATTGGCGTTGCCACCTCCAGTCTGGCC
CTGCACGCGCCGTCGCAAATTGTCGCGGCGATTAAATCTCGCGCCGATCAACTGGGTGCCAGCGTGGTGG
TGTCGATGGTAGAACGAAGCGGCGTCGAAGCCTGTAAAGCGGCGGTGCACAATCTTCTCGCGCAACGCGT
CAGTGGGCTGATCATTAACTATCCGCTGGATGACCAGGATGCCATTGCTGTGGAAGCTGCCTGCACTAAT
GTTCCGGCGTTATTTCTTGATGTCTCTGACCAGACACCCATCAACAGTATTATTTTCTCCCATGAAGACG
GTACGCGACTGGGCGTGGAGCATCTGGTCGCATTGGGTCACCAGCAAATCGCGCTGTTAGCGGGCCCATT
AAGTTCTGTCTCGGCGCGTCTGCGTCTGGCTGGCTGGCATAAATATCTCACTCGCAATCAAATTCAGCCG
ATAGCGGAACGGGAAGGCGACTGGAGTGCCATGTCCGGTTTTCAACAAACCATGCAAATGCTGAATGAGG
GCATCGTTCCCACTGCGATGCTGGTTGCCAACGATCAGATGGCGCTGGGCGCAATGCGCGCCATTACCGA
GTCCGGGCTGCGCGTTGGTGCGGATATCTCGGTAGTGGGATACGACGATACCGAAGACAGCTCATGTTAT
ATCCCGCCGTTAACCACCATCAAACAGGATTTTCGCCTGCTGGGGCAAACCAGCGTGGACCGCTTGCTGC
AACTCTCTCAGGGCCAGGCGGTGAAGGGCAATCAGCTGTTGCCCGTCTCACTGGTGAAAAGAAAAACCAC
CCTGGCGCCCAATACGCAAACCGCCTCTCCCCGCGCGTTGGCCGATTCATTAATGCAGCTGGCACGACAG
GTTTCCCGACTGGAAAGCGGGCAGTGAGCGCAACGCAATTAATGTAAGTTAGCTCACTCATTAGGCACCG
GGATCTCGACCGATGCCCTTGAGAGCCTTCAACCCAGTCAGCTCCTTCCGGTGGGCGCGGGGCATGACTA
TCGTCGCCGCACTTATGACTGTCTTCTTTATCATGCAACTCGTAGGACAGGTGCCGGCAGCGCTCTGGGT
CATTTTCGGCGAGGACCGCTTTCGCTGGAGCGCGACGATGATCGGCCTGTCGCTTGCGGTATTCGGAATC
TTGCACGCCCTCGCTCAAGCCTTCGTCACTGGTCCCGCCACCAAACGTTTCGGCGAGAAGCAGGCCATTA
TCGCCGGCATGGCGGCCCCACGGGTGCGCATGATCGTGCTCCTGTCGTTGAGGACCCGGCTAGGCTGGCG
GGGTTGCCTTACTGGTTAGCAGAATGAATCACCGATACGCGAGCGAACGTGAAGCGACTGCTGCTGCAAA
ACGTCTGCGACCTGAGCAACAACATGAATGGTCTTCGGTTTCCGTGTTTCGTAAAGTCTGGAAACGCGGA
AGTCAGCGCCCTGCACCATTATGTTCCGGATCTGCATCGCAGGATGCTGCTGGCTACCCTGTGGAACACC
TACATCTGTATTAACGAAGCGCTGGCATTGACCCTGAGTGATTTTTCTCTGGTCCCGCCGCATCCATACC
GCCAGTTGTTTACCCTCACAACGTTCCAGTAACCGGGCATGTTCATCATCAGTAACCCGTATCGTGAGCA
TCCTCTCTCGTTTCATCGGTATCATTACCCCCATGAACAGAAATCCCCCTTACACGGAGGCATCAGTGAC
CAAACAGGAAAAAACCGCCCTTAACATGGCCCGCTTTATCAGAAGCCAGACATTAACGCTTCTGGAGAAA
CTCAACGAGCTGGACGCGGATGAACAGGCAGACATCTGTGAATCGCTTCACGACCACGCTGATGAGCTTT
ACCGCAGCTGCCTCGCGCGTTTCGGTGATGACGGTGAAAACCTCTGACACATGCAGCTCCCGGAGACGGT
CACAGCTTGTCTGTAAGCGGATGCCGGGAGCAGACAAGCCCGTCAGGGCGCGTCAGCGGGTGTTGGCGGG
TGTCGGGGCGCAGCCATGACCCAGTCACGTAGCGATAGCGGAGTGTATACTGGCTTAACTATGCGGCATC
AGAGCAGATTGTACTGAGAGTGCACCATATATGCGGTGTGAAATACCGCACAGATGCGTAAGGAGAAAAT
ACCGCATCAGGCGCTCTTCCGCTTCCTCGCTCACTGACTCGCTGCGCTCGGTCGTTCGGCTGCGGCGAGC
GGTATCAGCTCACTCAAAGGCGGTAATACGGTTATCCACAGAATCAGGGGATAACGCAGGAAAGAACATG
TGAGCAAAAGGCCAGCAAAAGGCCAGGAACCGTAAAAAGGCCGCGTTGCTGGCGTTTTTCCATAGGCTCC
GCCCCCCTGACGAGCATCACAAAAATCGACGCTCAAGTCAGAGGTGGCGAAACCCGACAGGACTATAAAG
ATACCAGGCGTTTCCCCCTGGAAGCTCCCTCGTGCGCTCTCCTGTTCCGACCCTGCCGCTTACCGGATAC
CTGTCCGCCTTTCTCCCTTCGGGAAGCGTGGCGCTTTCTCATAGCTCACGCTGTAGGTATCTCAGTTCGG
TGTAGGTCGTTCGCTCCAAGCTGGGCTGTGTGCACGAACCCCCCGTTCAGCCCGACCGCTGCGCCTTATC
CGGTAACTATCGTCTTGAGTCCAACCCGGTAAGACACGACTTATCGCCACTGGCAGCAGCCACTGGTAAC
AGGATTAGCAGAGCGAGGTATGTAGGCGGTGCTACAGAGTTCTTGAAGTGGTGGCCTAACTACGGCTACA
CTAGAAGGACAGTATTTGGTATCTGCGCTCTGCTGAAGCCAGTTACCTTCGGAAAAAGAGTTGGTAGCTC
TTGATCCGGCAAACAAACCACCGCTGGTAGCGGTGGTTTTTTTGTTTGCAAGCAGCAGATTACGCGCAGA
AAAAAAGGATCTCAAGAAGATCCTTTGATCTTTTCTACGGGGTCTGACGCTCAGTGGAACGAAAACTCAC
GTTAAGGGATTTTGGTCATGAACAATAAAACTGTCTGCTTACATAAACAGTAATACAAGGGGTGTTATGA
GCCATATTCAACGGGAAACGTCTTGCTCTAGGCCGCGATTAAATTCCAACATGGATGCTGATTTATATGG
GTATAAATGGGCTCGCGATAATGTCGGGCAATCAGGTGCGACAATCTATCGATTGTATGGGAAGCCCGAT
GCGCCAGAGTTGTTTCTGAAACATGGCAAAGGTAGCGTTGCCAATGATGTTACAGATGAGATGGTCAGAC
TAAACTGGCTGACGGAATTTATGCCTCTTCCGACCATCAAGCATTTTATCCGTACTCCTGATGATGCATG
GTTACTCACCACTGCGATCCCCGGGAAAACAGCATTCCAGGTATTAGAAGAATATCCTGATTCAGGTGAA
AATATTGTTGATGCGCTGGCAGTGTTCCTGCGCCGGTTGCATTCGATTCCTGTTTGTAATTGTCCTTTTA
ACAGCGATCGCGTATTTCGTCTCGCTCAGGCGCAATCACGAATGAATAACGGTTTGGTTGATGCGAGTGA
TTTTGATGACGAGCGTAATGGCTGGCCTGTTGAACAAGTCTGGAAAGAAATGCATAAACTTTTGCCATTC
TCACCGGATTCAGTCGTCACTCATGGTGATTTCTCACTTGATAACCTTATTTTTGACGAGGGGAAATTAA
TAGGTTGTATTGATGTTGGACGAGTCGGAATCGCAGACCGATACCAGGATCTTGCCATCCTATGGAACTG
CCTCGGTGAGTTTTCTCCTTCATTACAGAAACGGCTTTTTCAAAAATATGGTATTGATAATCCTGATATG
AATAAATTGCAGTTTCATTTGATGCTCGATGAGTTTTTCTAAGAATTAATTCATGAGCGGATACATATTT
GAATGTATTTAGAAAAATAAACAAATAGGGGTTCCGCGCACATTTCCCCGAAAAGTGCCACCTGAAATTG
TAAACGTTAATATTTTGTTAAAATTCGCGTTAAATTTTTGTTAAATCAGCTCATTTTTTAACCAATAGGC
CGAAATCGGCAAAATCCCTTATAAATCAAAAGAATAGACCGAGATAGGGTTGAGTGTTGTTCCAGTTTGG
AACAAGAGTCCACTATTAAAGAACGTGGACTCCAACGTCAAAGG
[49 nt withheld, positions 6205-6253]
T
[91 nt withheld, positions 6255-6345]
G
[124 nt withheld, positions 6347-6470]
CCCATTCGCCA
Features (pLannotate 1.2.2; 21 found; start..end, strand, type, name):
     26..73      -  terminator     T7 terminator: transcription terminator for bacteriophage T7 RNA polymerase
     81..130     -  CDS            SET1 (fragment): solubility-enhancement tag derived from T7 phage gene 10B
    140..157     -  CDS            9xHis (fragment): 9xHis affinity tag
    194..1291    -  CDS            MBP: maltose binding protein from E. coli; malE (mutated); This version of the gene does not encode a signal sequence, so MBP will remain in the cytosol.
   1355..1372    -  CDS            thrombin site: thrombin recognition and cleavage site
   1383..1399    -  CDS            capTEV™ (fragment): composite tag for in vivo biotinylation, TEV protease cleavage, and 6xHis tagging
   1418..1440    -  RBS            RBS: efficient ribosome binding site from bacteriophage T7 gene 10 (Olins and Rangwala, 1989)
   1455..1479    -  protein_bind   lac operator: The lac repressor binds to the lac operator to inhibit transcription in E. coli. This inhibition can be relieved by adding lactose or isopropyl-β-D-thiogalactopyranoside (IPTG). lac repressor encoded by lacI
   1480..1498    -  promoter       T7 promoter: promoter for bacteriophage T7 RNA polymerase
   1520..1799    +  CDS            TcR (fragment): tetracycline efflux protein; tet; confers resistance to tetracycline
   1807..1884    +  promoter       lacI promoter: lacI
   1885..2967    +  CDS            lacI: lac repressor; lacI; The lac repressor binds to the lac operator to inhibit transcription in E. coli. This inhibition can be relieved by adding lactose or isopropyl-β-D-thiogalactopyranoside (IPTG).
   2980..3001    +  protein_bind   CAP binding site: CAP binding activates transcription in the presence of cAMP. E. coli catabolite activator protein
   3016..3307    +  CDS            TcR (fragment): tetracycline efflux protein; tet; confers resistance to tetracycline
   3379..3759    -  CDS            YPB1_ECOLX: Protein predicted: Swiss-Prot protein existence level 4. From Escherichia coli.
   3776..3967    +  CDS            rop: Rop protein, which maintains plasmids at low copy number; rop
   4069..4211    +  misc_feature   bom: basis of mobility region from pBR322
   4397..4985    -  rep_origin     ori: high-copy-number ColE1/pMB1/pBR322/pUC origin of replication
   5107..5922    +  CDS            KanR: aminoglycoside phosphotransferase; aph(3')-Ia; confers resistance to kanamycin in bacteria or G418 (Geneticin®) in eukaryotes
   5931..5988    -  promoter       AmpR promoter (fragment): bla
   6015..6470    -  rep_origin     f1 ori (sequence partly withheld): f1 bacteriophage origin of replication; arrow indicates direction of (+) strand synthesis
