[The description below was written by a language model from this plasmid's Addgene catalogue record, the feature table of its GenBank file and pLannotate feature annotations shown in this document.]
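Description:
pET28a SnoopTag-MBP is a bacterial expression plasmid built on the Novagen pET28a backbone, with an assembled sequence of 6,481 nt. It is maintained in E. coli through a ColE1/pBR322-type origin, with the rop gene and bom region also present, and is selected with kanamycin via the aph(3')-Ia KanR gene. An f1 origin is also annotated. Short hits to tetracycline-resistance, AmpR promoter, SET1 and capTEV sequences are only fragments picked up by automated annotation of the backbone and tag regions, not functional parts.

The expression cassette is the standard pET arrangement: a T7 promoter with an adjacent lac operator, the T7 gene 10 ribosome binding site, the open reading frame, and a T7 terminator, with lacI carried on the same plasmid. Transcription therefore depends on a host that supplies T7 RNA polymerase and is induced with IPTG.

The synthetic 1,233 bp insert encodes an N-terminal His6 tag and thrombin cleavage site, followed by SnoopTag and then E. coli maltose binding protein. This MBP is a mutated malE lacking its signal sequence, so the protein stays in the cytosol. SnoopTag itself is not annotated in any feature table; it presumably lies in the unannotated stretch between the thrombin site and MBP, consistent with the catalogue statement that MBP is fused to its C-terminus. A second His-tag sequence lies downstream of MBP, but the record does not say whether it is translated. The two additional GenBank records cover only the insert region.

The purified protein serves as a SnoopTag-bearing partner that forms a spontaneous covalent bond with SnoopCatcher, for example in assembling defined multi-protein chains.
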