Addgene plasmid #72323: pET28a SnoopTag-MBP
Purpose: Bacterial expression of Maltose Binding Protein linked to SnoopTag, a peptide tag forming a spontaneous covalent bond with its protein partner Snoopcatcher.
Depositing lab: Mark Howarth. Depositing organization: University of Oxford. Publication: Programmable polyproteams built using twin peptide superglues. Veggiani G, Nakamura T, Brenner MD, Gayet RV, Yan J, Robinson CV, Howarth M. Proc Natl Acad Sci U S A. 2016 Jan 19. pii: 201519214. 10.1073/pnas.1519214113 PubMed 26787909.
Backbone
  Vector backbone: pET28a
  Backbone manufacturer: Novagen
  Backbone size w/o insert (bp): 5369
  Vector type: Bacterial Expression
Growth in bacteria
  Bacterial resistance: Kanamycin, 50 μg/mL
  Growth temperature: 37°C
  Growth strain: DH5alpha
  Copy number: High Copy
Gene/Insert
  Gene/Insert name: pET28a SnoopTag-MBP (alt name: SnoopTag-MBP)
  Species: Synthetic
  Insert size (bp): 1233
  Tag / fusion protein: N-terminal His6 tag. MBP is fused at the C-terminus of SnoopTag
  Cloning method: Ligation Independent Cloning
  Sequencing primers: 5′ TAA TAC GAC TCA CTA TAG GG; 3′ GCT AGT TAT TGC TCA GCG G
Terms and licenses: Academic/Nonprofit Terms; Industry Terms: Not Available to Industry
How to cite: pET28a SnoopTag-MBP was a gift from Mark Howarth (Addgene plasmid # 72323 ; http://n2t.net/addgene:72323 ; RRID:Addgene_72323)
