LOCUS       Exported 1233 bp ds-DNA linear SYN 18-MAY-2021
DEFINITION  Bacterial expression of Maltose Binding Protein linked to SnoopTag,
            a peptide tag forming a spontaneous covalent bond with its protein
            partner Snoopcatcher..
ACCESSION   .
VERSION     .
KEYWORDS    pET28a SnoopTag-MBP
SOURCE      synthetic DNA construct
  ORGANISM  synthetic DNA construct
REFERENCE   1 (bases 1 to 1233)
  AUTHORS   Veggiani G, Nakamura T, Brenner MD, Gayet RV, Yan J, Robinson CV,
            Howarth M
  TITLE     Programmable polyproteams built using twin peptide superglues.
  JOURNAL   Proc Natl Acad Sci U S A. 2016 Jan 19. pii: 201519214.
  PUBMED    26787909
REFERENCE   2 (bases 1 to 1233)
  AUTHORS   .
  TITLE     Direct Submission
  JOURNAL   Exported May 18, 2021 from SnapGene Server 1.1.58
            http://www.snapgene.com
FEATURES             Location/Qualifiers
     source          1..1233
                     /organism="synthetic DNA construct"
                     /mol_type="other DNA"
     CDS             13..30
                     /codon_start=1
                     /product="6xHis affinity tag"
                     /label=6xHis
                     /translation="HHHHHH"
     CDS             40..57
                     /codon_start=1
                     /product="thrombin recognition and cleavage site"
                     /label=thrombin site
                     /translation="LVPRGS"
     CDS             121..1218
                     /codon_start=1
                     /gene="malE (mutated)"
                     /product="maltose binding protein from E. coli"
                     /label=MBP
                     /note="This version of the gene does not encode a signal
                     sequence, so MBP will remain in the cytosol."
                     /translation="KIEEGKLVIWINGDKGYNGLAEVGKKFEKDTGIKVTVEHPDKLEE
                     KFPQVAATGDGPDIIFWAHDRFGGYAQSGLLAEITPDKAFQDKLYPFTWDAVRYNGKLI
                     AYPIAVEALSLIYNKDLLPNPPKTWEEIPALDKELKAKGKSALMFNLQEPYFTWPLIAA
                     DGGYAFKYENGKYDIKDVGVDNAGAKAGLTFLVDLIKNKHMNADTDYSIAEAAFNKGET
                     AMTINGPWAWSNIDTSKVNYGVTVLPTFKGQPSKPFVGVLSAGINAASPNKELAKEFLE
                     NYLLTDEGLEAVNKDKPLGAVALKSYEEELAKDPRIAATMENAQKGEIMPNIPQMSAFW
                     YAVRTAVINAASGRQTVDEALKDAQT"
     primer_bind     1192..1215
                     /label=MBP-F
                     /note="Maltose binding protein, forward primer"
ORIGIN
        1 atgggcagca gccatcatca tcatcatcac agcagcggcc tggtgccgcg cggcagccat
       61 atgggaaaac tgggcgatat tgaatttatt aaagtgaaca aaggtagtgg tgaaagtggt
      121 aaaatcgaag aaggtaaact ggtaatctgg attaacggcg ataaaggcta taacggtctc
      181 gctgaagtcg gtaagaaatt cgagaaagat accggaatta aagtcaccgt tgagcatccg
      241 gataaactgg aagagaaatt cccacaggtt gcggcaactg gcgatggccc tgacattatc
      301 ttctgggcac acgaccgctt tggtggctac gctcaatctg gcctgttggc tgaaatcacc
      361 ccggacaaag cgttccagga caagctgtat ccgtttacct gggatgccgt acgttacaac
      421 ggcaagctga ttgcttaccc gatcgctgtt gaagcgttat cgctgattta taacaaagat
      481 ctgctgccga acccgccaaa aacctgggaa gagatcccgg cgctggataa agaactgaaa
      541 gcgaaaggta agagcgcgct gatgttcaac ctgcaagaac cgtacttcac ctggccgctg
      601 attgctgctg acgggggtta tgcgttcaag tatgaaaacg gcaagtacga cattaaagac
      661 gtgggcgtgg ataacgctgg cgcgaaagcg ggtctgacct tcctggttga cctgattaaa
      721 aacaaacaca tgaatgcaga caccgattac tccatcgcag aagctgcctt taataaaggc
      781 gaaacagcga tgaccatcaa cggcccgtgg gcatggtcca acatcgacac cagcaaagtg
      841 aattatggtg taacggtact gccgaccttc aagggtcaac catccaaacc gttcgttggc
      901 gtgctgagcg caggtattaa cgccgccagt ccgaacaaag agctggcaaa agagttcctc
      961 gaaaactatc tgctgactga tgaaggtctg gaagcggtta ataaagacaa accgctgggt
     1021 gccgtagcgc tgaagtctta cgaggaagag ttggcgaaag atccacgtat tgccgccact
     1081 atggaaaacg cccagaaagg tgaaatcatg ccgaacatcc cgcagatgtc cgctttctgg
     1141 tatgccgtgc gtactgcggt gatcaacgcc gccagcggtc gtcagactgt cgatgaagcc
     1201 ctgaaagacg cgcagactaa ttcgagctcg taa
//
