LOCUS       Exported 936 bp ds-DNA linear SYN 20-MAY-2021
DEFINITION  Bacterial expression of Maltose Binding Protein linked to SnoopTag,
            a peptide tag forming a spontaneous covalent bond with its protein
            partner Snoopcatcher..
ACCESSION   .
VERSION     .
KEYWORDS    pET28a SnoopTag-MBP
SOURCE      synthetic DNA construct
  ORGANISM  synthetic DNA construct
REFERENCE   1 (bases 1 to 936)
  AUTHORS   Veggiani G, Nakamura T, Brenner MD, Gayet RV, Yan J, Robinson CV,
            Howarth M
  TITLE     Programmable polyproteams built using twin peptide superglues.
  JOURNAL   Proc Natl Acad Sci U S A. 2016 Jan 19. pii: 201519214.
  PUBMED    26787909
REFERENCE   2 (bases 1 to 936)
  AUTHORS   .
  TITLE     Direct Submission
  JOURNAL   Exported May 20, 2021 from SnapGene Server 1.1.58
            http://www.snapgene.com
FEATURES             Location/Qualifiers
     source          1..936
                     /organism="synthetic DNA construct"
                     /mol_type="other DNA"
     CDS             complement(17..34)
                     /codon_start=1
                     /product="6xHis affinity tag"
                     /label=6xHis
                     /translation="HHHHHH"
     primer_bind     complement(74..97)
                     /label=MBP-F
                     /note="Maltose binding protein, forward primer"
ORIGIN
        1 tagcagccgg atctcagtgg tggtggtggt ggtgctcgag tgcggccgca agcttttacg
       61 agctcgaatt agtctgcgcg tctttcaggg cttcatcgac agtctgacga ccgctggcgg
      121 cgttgatcac cgcagtacgc acggcatacc agaaagcgga catctgcggg atgttcggca
      181 tgatttcacc tttctgggcg ttttccatag tggcggcaat acgtggatct ttcgccaact
      241 cttcctcgta agacttcagc gctacggcac ccagcggttt gtctttatta accgcttcca
      301 gaccttcatc agtcagcaga tagttttcga ggaactcttt tgccagctct ttgttcggac
      361 tggcggcgtt aatacctgcg ctcagcacgc caacgaacgg tttggatggt tgacccttga
      421 aggtcggcag taccgttaca ccataattca ctttgctggt gtcgatgttg gaccatgccc
      481 acgggccgtt gatggtcatc gctgtttcgc ctttattaaa ggcagcttct gcgatggagt
      541 aatcggtgtc tgcattcatg tgtttgtttt taatcaggtc aaccaggaag gtcagacccg
      601 ctttcgcgcc agcgttatcc acgcccacgt ctttaatgtc gtacttgccg ttttcatact
      661 tgaacgcata acccccgtca gcagcaatca gcggccaggt gaagtacggt tcttgcaggt
      721 tgaacatcag cgcgctctta cctttcgctt tcagttcttt atccagcgcc gggatctctt
      781 cccaggtttt tggcgggttc ggcagcagat ctttgttata aatcagcgat aacgcttcaa
      841 cagcgatcgg gtaagcaatc agcttgccgt tgtaacgtac ggcatcccag gtaaacggat
      901 acagcttgtc ctggaacgct ttgtccgggg tgattt
//
