>Addgene plasmid #72323 | pET28a SnoopTag-MBP | addgene partial sequence | sequence record 137254 | T7 5'-TAATACGACTCACTATAGGG-3'
ACTTTAAGAAGGAGATATACCATGGGCAGCAGCCATCATCATCATCATCACAGCAGCGGCCTGGTGCCGC
GCGGCAGCCATATGGGAAAACTGGGCGATATTGAATTTATTAAAGTGAACAAAGGTAGTGGTGAAAGTGG
TAAAATCGAAGAAGGTAAACTGGTAATCTGGATTAACGGCGATAAAGGCTATAACGGTCTCGCTGAAGTC
GGTAAGAAATTCGAGAAAGATACCGGAATTAAAGTCACCGTTGAGCATCCGGATAAACTGGAAGAGAAAT
TCCCACAGGTTGCGGCAACTGGCGATGGCCCTGACATTATCTTCTGGGCACACGACCGCTTTGGTGGCTA
CGCTCAATCTGGCCTGTTGGCTGAAATCACCCCGGACAAAGCGTTCCAGGACAAGCTGTATCCGTTTACC
TGGGATGCCGTACGTTACAACGGCAAGCTGATTGCTTACCCGATCGCTGTTGAAGCGTTATCGCTGATTT
ATAACAAAGATCTGCTGCCGAACCCGCCAAAAACCTGGGAAGAGATCCCGGCGCTGGATAAAGAACTGAA
AGCGAAAGGTAAGAGCGCGCTGATGTTCAACCTGCAAGAACCGTACTTCACCTGGCCGCTGATTGCTGCT
GACGGGGGTTATGCGTTCAAGTATGAAAACGGCAAGTACGACATTAAAGACGTGGGCGTGGATAACGCTG
GCGCGAAAGCGGGTCTGACCTTCCTGGTTGACCTGATTAAAAACAAACACATGAATGCAGACACCGATTA
CTCCATCGCAGAAGCTGCC
